>Addgene plasmid #71654 | pAAV-hSynI-mCherry-F2A-TVA-T2A-RabG-WPRE-hGH poly (A) (Alex_03) | depositor full sequence | sequence record 129491 | pAAV-hSynI-mCherry-F2A-TVA-T2A-RabG-WPRE-hGH poly (A) (Alex_03) sequence 7460 bps
CCTGCAGGCAGCTGCGCGCTCGCTCGCTCACTGAGGCCGCCCGGGCAAAGCCCGGGCGTCGGGCGACCTT
TGGTCGCCCGGCCTCAGTGAGCGAGCGAGCGCGCAGAGAGGGAGTGGCCAACTCCATCACTAGGGGTTCC
TGCGGCCGCACGCGTGTGTCTAGACTGCAGAGGGCCCTGCGTATGAGTGCAAGTGGGTTTTAGGACCAGG
ATGAGGCGGGGTGGGGGTGCCTACCTGACGACCGACCCCGACCCACTGGACAAGCACCCAACCCCCATTC
CCCAAATTGCGCATCCCCTATCAGAGAGGGGGAGGGGAAACAGGATGCGGCGAGGCGCGTGCGCACTGCC
AGCTTCAGCACCGCGGACAGTGCCTTCGCCCCCGCCTGGCGGCGCGCGCCACCGCCGCCTCAGCACTGAA
GGCGCGCTGACGTCACTCGCCGGTCCCCCGCAAACTCCCCTTCCCGGCCACCTTGGTCGCGTCCGCGCCG
CCGCCGGCCCAGCCGGACCGCACCACGCGAGGCGCGAGATAGGGGGGCACGGGCGCGACCATCTGCGCTG
CGGCGCCGGCGACTCAGCGCTGCCTCAGTCTGCGGTGGGCAGCGGAGGAGTCGTGTCGTGCCTGAGAGCG
CAGTCGAGAAGGTACCGGATCCTCTAGAGTCGACGCCACCATGGTGAGCAAGGGCGAGGAGGATAACATG
GCCATCATCAAGGAGTTCATGCGCTTCAAGGTGCACATGGAGGGCTCCGTGAACGGCCACGAGTTCGAGA
TCGAGGGCGAGGGCGAGGGCCGCCCCTACGAGGGCACCCAGACCGCCAAGCTGAAGGTGACCAAGGGTGG
CCCCCTGCCCTTCGCCTGGGACATCCTGTCCCCTCAGTTCATGTACGGCTCCAAGGCCTACGTGAAGCAC
CCCGCCGACATCCCCGACTACTTGAAGCTGTCCTTCCCCGAGGGCTTCAAGTGGGAGCGCGTGATGAACT
TCGAGGACGGCGGCGTGGTGACCGTGACCCAGGACTCCTCCCTGCAGGACGGCGAGTTCATCTACAAGGT
GAAGCTGCGCGGCACCAACTTCCCCTCCGACGGCCCCGTAATGCAGAAGAAGACCATGGGCTGGGAGGCC
TCCTCCGAGCGGATGTACCCCGAGGACGGCGCCCTGAAGGGCGAGATCAAGCAGAGGCTGAAGCTGAAGG
ACGGCGGCCACTACGACGCTGAGGTCAAGACCACCTACAAGGCCAAGAAGCCCGTGCAGCTGCCCGGCGC
CTACAACGTCAACATCAAGTTGGACATCACCTCCCACAACGAGGACTACACCATCGTGGAACAGTACGAA
CGCGCCGAGGGCCGCCACTCCACCGGCGGCATGGACGAGCTGTACAAGGGTAGTGGTGTGAAACAGACTT
TGAATTTTGACCTTCTCAAGTTGGCGGGAGACGTGGAGTCCAACCCAGGGCCCATGGCGCGGCTGCTGCC
CGCGCTGCTGCTGCTGCTGCTGCCCGGTAACGTGACCGGTAACGGGTCCGGTAACGGTTCTTTGTCCCGT
TGCCCCCCCGGTCAGTTCCGCTGCTCGGAGCCGCCCGGTGCCCACGGGGAGTGTTACCCGCAGGACTGGC
TGTGCGACGGACACCCCGACTGCGACGACGGGCGGGACGAGTGGGGCTGCGGGACCAGCGCGATCCCCGC
GGTGCCCACGGACAACGGCACAGAGGCTCCCACTGCCCCTGCTCCTGGACGTGCTCTGCCAGCCAGGAAT
CACGGCCGCATGTGGATGCTGATCACTGCAGTGCTCCTGTGCTGCCTGGTAGCTGTGGGTGGTATCGCTG
CATGGGGGAAGTCCAAAGCAAAAAGCAGGTCTGACATCTTCAGTCTTGAAAGCGCATCCAAGGAGCTGCT
GGTGCCTGACAAGAGCCAGGCAGACTTGTTCTCCGGTAGTGGAGAGGGCAGAGGAAGTCTGCTAACATGC
GGTGACGTCGAGGAGAATCCTGGCCCAATGGTTCCTCAGGCTCTCCTGTTTGTACCCCTTCTGGTTTTTC
CATTGTGTTTTGGGAAATTCCCTATTTACACGATACCAGACAAGCTTGGTCCCTGGAGTCCGATTGACAT
ACATCACCTCAGCTGCCCAAACAATTTGGTAGTGGAGGACGAAGGATGCACCAACCTGTCAGGGTTCTCC
TACATGGAACTTAAAGTTGGATACATCTTAGCCATAAAAGTGAACGGGTTCACTTGCACAGGCGTTGTGA
CGGAGGCTGAAACCTACACTAACTTCGTTGGTTATGTCACAACCACGTTCAAAAGAAAGCATTTCCGCCC
AACACCAGATGCATGTAGAGCCGCGTACAACTGGAAGATGGCCGGTGACCCCAGATATGAAGAGTCTCTA
CACAATCCGTACCCTGACTACCGCTGGCTTCGAACTGTAAAAACCACCAAGGAGTCTCTCGTTATCATAT
CTCCAAGTGTGGCAGATTTGGACCCATATGACAGATCCCTTCACTCGAGGGTCTTCCCTAGCGGGAAGTG
CTCAGGAGTAGCGGTGTCTTCTACCTACTGCTCCACTAACCACGATTACACCATTTGGATGCCCGAGAAT
CCGAGACTAGGGATGTCTTGTGACATTTTTACCAATAGTAGAGGGAAGAGAGCATCCAAAGGGAGTGAGA
CTTGCGGCTTTGTAGATGAAAGAGGCCTATATAAGTCTTTAAAAGGAGCATGCAAACTCAAGTTATGTGG
AGTTCTAGGACTTAGACTTATGGATGGAACATGGGTCTCGATGCAAACATCAAATGAAACCAAATGGTGC
CCTCCCGATAAGTTGGTGAACCTGCACGACTTTCGCTCAGACGAAATTGAGCACCTTGTTGTAGAGGAGT
TGGTCAGGAAGAGAGAGGAGTGTCTGGATGCACTAGAGTCCATCATGACAACCAAGTCAGTGAGTTTCAG
ACGTCTCAGTCATTTAAGAAAACTTGTCCCTGGGTTTGGAAAAGCATATACCATATTCAACAAGACCTTG
ATGGAAGCCGATGCTCACTACAAGTCAGTCAGAACTTGGAATGAGATCCTCCCTTCAAAAGGGTGTTTAA
GAGTTGGGGGGAGGTGTCATCCTCATGTGAACGGGGTGTTTTTCAATGGTATAATATTAGGACCTGACGG
CAATGTCTTAATCCCAGAGATGCAATCATCCCTCCTCCAGCAACATATGGAGTTGTTGGAATCCTCGGTT
ATCCCCCTTGTGCACCCCCTGGCAGACCCGTCTACCGTTTTCAAGGACGGTGACGAGGCTGAGGATTTTG
TTGAAGTTCACCTTCCCGATGTGCACAATCAGGTCTCAGGAGTTGACTTGGGTCTCCCGAACTGGGGGAA
GTATGTATTACTGAGTGCAGGGGCCCTGACTGCCTTGATGTTGATAATTTTCCTGATGACATGTTGTAGA
AGAGTCAATCGATCAGAACCTACGCAACACAATCTCAGAGGGACAGGGAGGGAGGTGTCAGTCACTCCCC
AAAGCGGGAAGATCATATCTTCATGGGAATCACACAAGAGTGGGGGTGAGACCAGACTGTAAGAATTCGA
TATCAAGCTTATCGATAATCAACCTCTGGATTACAAAATTTGTGAAAGATTGACTGGTATTCTTAACTAT
GTTGCTCCTTTTACGCTATGTGGATACGCTGCTTTAATGCCTTTGTATCATGCTATTGCTTCCCGTATGG
CTTTCATTTTCTCCTCCTTGTATAAATCCTGGTTGCTGTCTCTTTATGAGGAGTTGTGGCCCGTTGTCAG
GCAACGTGGCGTGGTGTGCACTGTGTTTGCTGACGCAACCCCCACTGGTTGGGGCATTGCCACCACCTGT
CAGCTCCTTTCCGGGACTTTCGCTTTCCCCCTCCCTATTGCCACGGCGGAACTCATCGCCGCCTGCCTTG
CCCGCTGCTGGACAGGGGCTCGGCTGTTGGGCACTGACAATTCCGTGGTGTTGTCGGGGAAATCATCGTC
CTTTCCTTGGCTGCTCGCCTGTGTTGCCACCTGGATTCTGCGCGGGACGTCCTTCTGCTACGTCCCTTCG
GCCCTCAATCCAGCGGACCTTCCTTCCCGCGGCCTGCTGCCGGCTCTGCGGCCTCTTCCGCGTCTTCGCC
TTCGCCCTCAGACGAGTCGGATCTCCCTTTGGGCCGCCTCCCCGCATCGATACCGAGCGCTGCTCGAGAG
ATCTACGGGTGGCATCCCTGTGACCCCTCCCCAGTGCCTCTCCTGGCCCTGGAAGTTGCCACTCCAGTGC
CCACCAGCCTTGTCCTAATAAAATTAAGTTGCATCATTTTGTCTGACTAGGTGTCCTTCTATAATATTAT
GGGGTGGAGGGGGGTGGTATGGAGCAAGGGGCAAGTTGGGAAGACAACCTGTAGGGCCTGCGGGGTCTAT
TGGGAACCAAGCTGGAGTGCAGTGGCACAATCTTGGCTCACTGCAATCTCCGCCTCCTGGGTTCAAGCGA
TTCTCCTGCCTCAGCCTCCCGAGTTGTTGGGATTCCAGGCATGCATGACCAGGCTCAGCTAATTTTTGTT
TTTTTGGTAGAGACGGGGTTTCACCATATTGGCCAGGCTGGTCTCCAACTCCTAATCTCAGGTGATCTAC
CCACCTTGGCCTCCCAAATTGCTGGGATTACAGGCGTGAACCACTGCTCCCTTCCCTGTCCTTCTGATTT
TGTAGGTAACCACGTGCGGACCGAGCGGCCGCAGGAACCCCTAGTGATGGAGTTGGCCACTCCCTCTCTG
CGCGCTCGCTCGCTCACTGAGGCCGGGCGACCAAAGGTCGCCCGACGCCCGGGCTTTGCCCGGGCGGCCT
CAGTGAGCGAGCGAGCGCGCAGCTGCCTGCAGGGGCGCCTGATGCGGTATTTTCTCCTTACGCATCTGTG
CGGTATTTCACACCGCATA
[142 nt withheld, positions 4920-5061]
C
[141 nt withheld, positions 5063-5203]
CCTTTGACGTTGGAGTCCACGTTCTTT
[37 nt withheld, positions 5231-5267]
ACCCTATCTCGGGCTATTCTTTTGATTTATAAGGGATTTTGCCGATTTCGGCCTATTGGTTAAAAAATGA
GCTGATTTAACAAAAATTTAACGCGAATTTTAACAAAATATTAACGTTTACAATTTTATGGTGCACTCTC
AGTACAATCTGCTCTGATGCCGCATAGTTAAGCCAGCCCCGACACCCGCCAACACCCGCTGACGCGCCCT
GACGGGCTTGTCTGCTCCCGGCATCCGCTTACAGACAAGCTGTGACCGTCTCCGGGAGCTGCATGTGTCA
GAGGTTTTCACCGTCATCACCGAAACGCGCGAGACGAAAGGGCCTCGTGATACGCCTATTTTTATAGGTT
AATGTCATGATAATAATGGTTTCTTAGACGTCAGGTGGCACTTTTCGGGGAAATGTGCGCGGAACCCCTA
TTTGTTTATTTTTCTAAATACATTCAAATATGTATCCGCTCATGAGACAATAACCCTGATAAATGCTTCA
ATAATATTGAAAAAGGAAGAGTATGAGTATTCAACATTTCCGTGTCGCCCTTATTCCCTTTTTTGCGGCA
TTTTGCCTTCCTGTTTTTGCTCACCCAGAAACGCTGGTGAAAGTAAAAGATGCTGAAGATCAGTTGGGTG
CACGAGTGGGTTACATCGAACTGGATCTCAACAGCGGTAAGATCCTTGAGAGTTTTCGCCCCGAAGAACG
TTTTCCAATGATGAGCACTTTTAAAGTTCTGCTATGTGGCGCGGTATTATCCCGTATTGACGCCGGGCAA
GAGCAACTCGGTCGCCGCATACACTATTCTCAGAATGACTTGGTTGAGTACTCACCAGTCACAGAAAAGC
ATCTTACGGATGGCATGACAGTAAGAGAATTATGCAGTGCTGCCATAACCATGAGTGATAACACTGCGGC
CAACTTACTTCTGACAACGATCGGAGGACCGAAGGAGCTAACCGCTTTTTTGCACAACATGGGGGATCAT
GTAACTCGCCTTGATCGTTGGGAACCGGAGCTGAATGAAGCCATACCAAACGACGAGCGTGACACCACGA
TGCCTGTAGCAATGGCAACAACGTTGCGCAAACTATTAACTGGCGAACTACTTACTCTAGCTTCCCGGCA
ACAATTAATAGACTGGATGGAGGCGGATAAAGTTGCAGGACCACTTCTGCGCTCGGCCCTTCCGGCTGGC
TGGTTTATTGCTGATAAATCTGGAGCCGGTGAGCGTGGGTCTCGCGGTATCATTGCAGCACTGGGGCCAG
ATGGTAAGCCCTCCCGTATCGTAGTTATCTACACGACGGGGAGTCAGGCAACTATGGATGAACGAAATAG
ACAGATCGCTGAGATAGGTGCCTCACTGATTAAGCATTGGTAACTGTCAGACCAAGTTTACTCATATATA
CTTTAGATTGATTTAAAACTTCATTTTTAATTTAAAAGGATCTAGGTGAAGATCCTTTTTGATAATCTCA
TGACCAAAATCCCTTAACGTGAGTTTTCGTTCCACTGAGCGTCAGACCCCGTAGAAAAGATCAAAGGATC
TTCTTGAGATCCTTTTTTTCTGCGCGTAATCTGCTGCTTGCAAACAAAAAAACCACCGCTACCAGCGGTG
GTTTGTTTGCCGGATCAAGAGCTACCAACTCTTTTTCCGAAGGTAACTGGCTTCAGCAGAGCGCAGATAC
CAAATACTGTCCTTCTAGTGTAGCCGTAGTTAGGCCACCACTTCAAGAACTCTGTAGCACCGCCTACATA
CCTCGCTCTGCTAATCCTGTTACCAGTGGCTGCTGCCAGTGGCGATAAGTCGTGTCTTACCGGGTTGGAC
TCAAGACGATAGTTACCGGATAAGGCGCAGCGGTCGGGCTGAACGGGGGGTTCGTGCACACAGCCCAGCT
TGGAGCGAACGACCTACACCGAACTGAGATACCTACAGCGTGAGCTATGAGAAAGCGCCACGCTTCCCGA
AGGGAGAAAGGCGGACAGGTATCCGGTAAGCGGCAGGGTCGGAACAGGAGAGCGCACGAGGGAGCTTCCA
GGGGGAAACGCCTGGTATCTTTATAGTCCTGTCGGGTTTCGCCACCTCTGACTTGAGCGTCGATTTTTGT
GATGCTCGTCAGGGGGGCGGAGCCTATGGAAAAACGCCAGCAACGCGGCCTTTTTACGGTTCCTGGCCTT
TTGCTGGCCTTTTGCTCACATGT
Features (pLannotate 1.2.2; 18 found; start..end, strand, type, name):
      1..141     -  repeat_region  AAV2 ITR: inverted terminal repeat of adeno-associated virus serotype 2 inverted
    186..633     +  promoter       hSyn promoter: human synapsin I promoter; confers neuron-specific expression (Kügler et al., 2003)
    647..664     +  misc_feature   MCS (fragment): pUC18/19 multiple cloning site
    671..1378    +  CDS            mCherry: mCherry is a basic (constitutively fluorescent) red fluorescent protein published in 2004, derived from Discosoma sp.. It is reported to be a very rapidly-maturing monomer with low acid sensitivity.
   1388..1453    +  CDS            F2A: 2A peptide from foot-and-mouth disease virus polyprotein Eukaryotic ribosomes fail to insert a peptide bond between the Gly and Pro residues, yielding separate polypeptides.
   1454..1924    +  CDS            RSVR_COTJA: Experimental evidence at protein level: Swiss-Prot protein existence level 1. Responsible for susceptibility to the retrovirus subgroup A Rous sarcoma virus. From Coturnix japonica (Japanese quail) (Coturnix coturnix japonica).
   1988..3559    +  CDS            G: GLYCO_RABVS - Experimental evidence at protein level: Swiss-Prot protein existence level 1. Attaches the virus to host cellular receptor, inducing endocytosis of the virion. In the endosome, the acidic pH induces conformational changes in the glycoprotein trimer, which trigger fusion between virus and cell membrane. There is convincing in vitro evidence that the muscular form of the nicotinic acetylcholine receptor (nAChR), the neuronal cell adhesion molecule (NCAM), and the p75 neurotrophin receptor (p75NTR) bind glycoprotein and thereby facilitate rabies virus entry into cells (By similarity
   3563..3587    +  misc_feature   MCS (fragment): pBluescript multiple cloning site
   3587..4175    +  misc_feature   WPRE: woodchuck hepatitis virus posttranscriptional regulatory element
   4207..4683    +  polyA_signal   hGH poly(A) signal: human growth hormone polyadenylation signal
   4723..4863    +  repeat_region  AAV2 ITR: inverted terminal repeat of adeno-associated virus serotype 2 inverted
   4868..4919    -  misc_feature   bom (fragment): basis of mobility region from pBR322
   4938..5318    +  rep_origin     M13 ori (sequence partly withheld): M13 bacteriophage origin of replication; arrow indicates direction of (+) strand synthesis
   5394..5443    -  misc_feature   bom (fragment): basis of mobility region from pBR322
   5545..5580    -  CDS            rop (fragment): Rop protein, which maintains plasmids at low copy number; rop
   5675..5779    +  promoter       AmpR promoter: bla
   5780..6640    +  CDS            AmpR: β-lactamase; bla; confers resistance to ampicillin, carbenicillin, and related antibiotics
   6811..7399    +  rep_origin     ori: high-copy-number ColE1/pMB1/pBR322/pUC origin of replication
