[The description below was written by a language model from this plasmid's Addgene catalogue record and pLannotate feature annotations shown in this document.]
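Description:
pAAV-hSynI-mCherry-F2A-TVA-T2A-RabG-WPRE-hGH poly (A) (Alex_03) is a 7,460 bp AAV transfer plasmid for mammalian expression, built to supply the "helper" components needed for monosynaptic rabies virus tracing in human and mouse neurons. It was made by inserting an approximately 2.2 kb F2A-TVA-T2A-RabG cassette, subcloned from an earlier rabies-tracing helper plasmid, between BsrGI and EcoRI sites downstream of mCherry in a pAAV-hSynI-mCherry-WPRE-hGH poly(A) backbone. In bacteria it is maintained through a high-copy ColE1/pUC-type origin and selected with ampicillin via the β-lactamase gene. An M13/f1-type phage origin is also annotated in the backbone.

Two AAV2 inverted terminal repeats flank the expression unit, defining the segment that can be packaged into recombinant AAV particles. Within them, the human synapsin I promoter restricts expression to neurons and drives a single open reading frame encoding mCherry, an F2A peptide, TVA (annotated as the quail receptor for subgroup A avian sarcoma virus) and the rabies virus glycoprotein G. The T2A named in the plasmid title would sit in the short gap between TVA and G, although the feature table does not annotate it separately. Ribosomal skipping at the 2A sites yields three separate proteins from one transcript, which is stabilised and terminated by a WPRE and the human growth hormone polyadenylation signal.

In tracing experiments of this kind, mCherry marks the starter cells. TVA allows their selective infection by EnvA-pseudotyped rabies virus. The glycoprotein complements G-deleted rabies virus so that it can spread to directly presynaptic partners only. The depositor notes that neurons derived from human iPSCs were lipofected with the plasmid and then efficiently infected with rabies viruses to trace neuronal networks.
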