Addgene plasmid #71654: pAAV-hSynI-mCherry-F2A-TVA-T2A-RabG-WPRE-hGH poly (A) (Alex_03)
Purpose: AAV expression of mCherry, TVA and RabG in human and mouse neurons for rabies mono-synaptic transfer experiments
Depositing lab: Mirjana Maletić-Savatić. Depositing organization: Baylor College of Medicine.
Backbone
  Vector backbone: pAAV-hSynI-mCherry-WPRE-hGH poly(A) (ID 71650)
  Backbone manufacturer: Aleksandar Bajic
  Backbone size w/o insert (bp): 5268
  Total vector size (bp): 7460
  Vector type: Mammalian Expression, AAV ; Rabies virus
Growth in bacteria
  Bacterial resistance: Ampicillin, 100 μg/mL
  Growth temperature: 37°C
  Growth strain: NEB Stable
  Copy number: High Copy
Gene/Insert
  Gene/Insert name: F2A-TVA-T2A-RabG
  Species: Rabies virus
  Insert size (bp): 2218
  Promoter: hSynI
  Cloning method: Restriction Enzyme; 5′ cloning site BsrGI (not destroyed); 3′ cloning site EcoRI (not destroyed)
  Sequencing primers: 5′ CATGGACGAGCTGTACAAGG; 3′ GCATTAAAGCAGCGTATCCAC
Resource information
  A portion of this plasmid was derived from a plasmid made by: The inserted cassette was subcloned from Addgene #30195 plasmid. Depositing labs: Edward Callaway and Liqun Luo
Terms and licenses: Academic/Nonprofit Terms; Industry Terms: Not Available to Industry
Depositor comments: Plasmid made by Aleksandar Bajic. Human IPSCs derived neurons were lipofected with this plasmid and subsequently efficiently infected with rabies viruses to trace neuronal networks.
How to cite: pAAV-hSynI-mCherry-F2A-TVA-T2A-RabG-WPRE-hGH poly (A) (Alex_03) was a gift from Mirjana Maletić-Savatić (Addgene plasmid # 71654 ; http://n2t.net/addgene:71654 ; RRID:Addgene_71654)
