>Addgene plasmid #71654 | pAAV-hSynI-mCherry-F2A-TVA-T2A-RabG-WPRE-hGH poly (A) (Alex_03) | addgene partial sequence | sequence record 137580 | pMH4-5 5'-gactcagcgctgcctcagtctg-3'
GTGTCGTGCCTGAGAGCGCAGTCGAGAAGGTACCGGATCCTCTAGAGTCGACGCCACCATGGTGAGCAAG
GGCGAGGAGGATAACATGGCCATCATCAAGGAGTTCATGCGCTTCAAGGTGCACATGGAGGGCTCCGTGA
ACGGCCACGAGTTCGAGATCGAGGGCGAGGGCGAGGGCCGCCCCTACGAGGGCACCCAGACCGCCAAGCT
GAAGGTGACCAAGGGTGGCCCCCTGCCCTTCGCCTGGGACATCCTGTCCCCTCAGTTCATGTACGGCTCC
AAGGCCTACGTGAAGCACCCCGCCGACATCCCCGACTACTTGAAGCTGTCCTTCCCCGAGGGCTTCAAGT
GGGAGCGCGTGATGAACTTCGAGGACGGCGGCGTGGTGACCGTGACCCAGGACTCCTCCCTGCAGGACGG
CGAGTTCATCTACAAGGTGAAGCTGCGCGGCACCAACTTCCCCTCCGACGGCCCCGTAATGCAGAAGAAG
ACCATGGGCTGGGAGGCCTCCTCCGAGCGGATGTACCCCGAGGACGGCGCCCTGAAGGGCGAGATCAAGC
AGAGGCTGAAGCTGAAGGACGGCGGCCACTACGACGCTGAGGTCAAGACCACCTACAAGGCCAAGAAGCC
CGTGCAGCTGCCCGGCGCCTACAACGTCAACATCAAGTTGGACATCACCTCCCACAACGAGGACTACACC
ATCGTGGAACAGTACGAACGCGCCGAGGGCCGCCACTCCACCGGCGGCATGGACGAGCTGTACAAGGGTA
GTGGTGTGAAACAGACTTTGAATTTT
