>Addgene plasmid #71654 | pAAV-hSynI-mCherry-F2A-TVA-T2A-RabG-WPRE-hGH poly (A) (Alex_03) | addgene partial sequence | sequence record 137581 | WPRE-R 5'-CATAGCGTAAAAGGAGCAACA-3'
GTCAATCTTTCACAAATTTTGTAATCCAGAGGTTGATTATCGATAAGCTTGATATCGAATTCTTACAGTC
TGGTCTCACCCCCACTCTTGTGTGATTCCCATGAAGATATGATCTTCCCGCTTTGGGGAGTGACTGACAC
CTCCCTCCCTGTCCCTCTGAGATTGTGTTGCGTAGGTTCTGATCGATTGACTCTTCTACAACATGTCATC
AGGAAAATTATCAACATCAAGGCAGTCAGGGCCCCTGCACTCAGTAATACATACTTCCCCCAGTTCGGGA
GACCCAAGTCAACTCCTGAGACCTGATTGTGCACATCGGGAAGGTGAACTTCAACAAAATCCTCAGCCTC
GTCACCGTCCTTGAAAACGGTAGACGGGTCTGCCAGGGGGTGCACAAGGGGGATAACCGAGGATTCCAAC
AACTCCATATGTTGCTGGAGGAGGGATGATTGCATCTCTGGGATTAAGACATTGCCGTCAGGTCCTAATA
TTATACCATTGAAAAACACCCCGTTCACATGAGGATGACACCTCCCCCCAACTCTTAAACACCCTTTTGA
AGGGAGGATCTCATTCCAAGTTCTGACTGACTTGTAGTGAGCATCGGCTTCCATCAAGGTCTTGTTGAAT
ATGGTATATGCTTTTCCAAACCCAGGGACAAGTTTTCTTAAATGACTGAGACGTCTGAAACTCACTGACT
TGGTTGTCATGATGGACTCTAGTGCATCCAGACACTCCTCTCTCTTCCTGACCAACTCCTCTACAACAAG
GTGCTCAATTTCGTCTGAGCGAAAGTCGTGCAGGTTCACCAACTTATCGGGAGGGCACCATTTGGTTTCA
TTTGATGTTTGCATCGAGACCCATGTTCCATCCATAAGTCTAAGTCCTAGAACTCCACATAACTTGAGTT
TGCATGCTCCTTTTAAAGACTTATATAGGCCTCTTTCATCTACAAAGCCGCAAGTCTCACTCCCTTTGGA
TGCTCTCTTCCCTCTACTATTGGTAAAAATGTCACAAGACATCCCTAGTCTCGGATTCTCGGGCATCCAA
ATGGTGTAATCGTGGTTAGTGGAGCAGTAGGTAGAAGACACCGCTACTCCTGAGCACTTCCCGCTAGGGA
AGACCCTCGAGTGAAGGGATCTGTCATATGGGTCCAAATCTGCCACACT
