>Addgene plasmid #71654 | pAAV-hSynI-mCherry-F2A-TVA-T2A-RabG-WPRE-hGH poly (A) (Alex_03) | addgene partial sequence | sequence record 137582 | mCherry-F2 5'-tggcatggacgagctgtac-3'
GACTTTGAATTTTGACCTTCTCAAGTTGGCGGGAGACGTGGAGTCCAACCCAGGGCCCATGGCGCGGCTG
CTGCCCGCGCTGCTGCTGCTGCTGCTGCCCGGTAACGTGACCGGTAACGGGTCCGGTAACGGTTCTTTGT
CCCGTTGCCCCCCCGGTCAGTTCCGCTGCTCGGAGCCGCCCGGTGCCCACGGGGAGTGTTACCCGCAGGA
CTGGCTGTGCGACGGACACCCCGACTGCGACGACGGGCGGGACGAGTGGGGCTGCGGGACCAGCGCGATC
CCCGCGGTGCCCACGGACAACGGCACAGAGGCTCCCACTGCCCCTGCTCCTGGACGTGCTCTGCCAGCCA
GGAATCACGGCCGCATGTGGATGCTGATCACTGCAGTGCTCCTGTGCTGCCTGGTAGCTGTGGGTGGTAT
CGCTGCATGGGGGAAGTCCAAAGCAAAAAGCAGGTCTGACATCTTCAGTCTTGAAAGCGCATCCAAGGAG
CTGCTGGTGCCTGACAAGAGCCAGGCAGACTTGTTCTCCGGTAGTGGAGAGGGCAGAGGAAGTCTGCTAA
CATGCGGTGACGTCGAGGAGAATCCTGGCCCAATGGTTCCTCAGGCTCTCCTGTTTGTACCCCTTCTGGT
TTTTCCATTGTGTTTTGGGAAATTCCCTATTTACACGATACCAGACAAGCTTGGTCCCTGGAGTCCGATT
GACATACATCACCTCAGCTGCCCAAACAATTTGGTAGTGGAGGACGAAGGATGCACCAACCTGTCAGGGT
TCTCCTACATGGAACTTAAAGTTGGATACATCTTAGCCATAAAAGTGAACGGGTTCACTTGCACAGGCGT
TGTGACGGAGGCTGAAACCTACACTAACTTCGTTGGTTATGTCACAACCACGTTCAAAAGAAAGCATTTC
CGCCCAACACCAGATGCATGTAGAGCCGCGTACAACTGGAAGATGGCCGGTGACCCCAGATATGAAGAGT
CTCTACACAATCCGTACCCTGACTACCGCTGGCTTCGAACTGTAAAAACCACCAAGGAGTCTCTCGTTAT
CATATCTCCAAGTGTGGCAGATTTGGACCCATATGACAGATCCCTTCACTCGAGGGTCTTCCCTAGCGGG
AAGTGCTCAGGA
